>Addgene plasmid #128410 | pLG371 | addgene full sequence | sequence record 252690 | Addgene NGS Result
TACTGCCTGAACGAGAAGCTATCACCGCCCAGCCTAAACGGATTCCCCCTATGCAAGGGTTTATTGTTTT
CTAAAATCTGATTACCAATTAGAATGAATATTTCCCAAATATTAAATAATAAAACAAAAAAATTGAAAAA
AGTGTTTCCACCATTTTTTCAATTTTTTTATAATTTTTTTAATCTGTTATTTAAATAGTTTATAGTTAAA
TTTACATTTTCATTAGTCCATTCAATATTCTCTCCAAGATAACTACGAACTGCTAACAAAATTCTCTCCC
TATGTTCTAATGGAGAAGATTCAGCCACTGCATTTCCCGCAATATCTTTTGGTATGATTTTACCCGTGTC
CATAGTTAAAATCATACGGCATAAAGTTAATATAGAGTTGGTTTCATCATCCTGATAATTATCTATTAAT
TCCTCTGACGAATCCATAATGGCTCTTCTCACATCAGAAAATGGAATATCAGGTAGTAATTCCTCTAAGT
CATAATTTCCGTATATTCTTTTATTTTTTCGTTTTGCTTGGTAAAGCATTATGGTTAAATCTGAATTTAA
TTCCTTCTGAGGAATGTATCCTTGTTCATAAAGCTCTTGTAACCATTCTCCATAAATAAATTCTTGTTTG
GGAGGATGATTCCACGGTACCATTTCTTGCTGAATAATAATTGTTAATTCAATATATCGTAAGTTGCTTT
TATCTCCTATTTTTTTTGAAATAGGTCTAATTTTTTGTATAAGTATTTCTTTACTTTGATCTGTCAATGG
TTCAGATACGACGACTAAAAAGTCAAGATCACTATTTGGTTTTAGTCCACTCTCAACTCCTGATCCAAAC
ATGTAAGTACCAATAAGGTTATTTTTTAAATGTTTCCGAAGTATTTTTTTCACTTTATTAATTTGTTCGT
ATGTATTCAAATATATCCTCCTCACTATTTTGATTAGTACCTATTTTATATCCATAGTTGTTAATTAAAT
AAACTTAATTTAGTTTATTTATAGATTTCATTGGCTTCTAAATTTTTTATCTAGATAATAATTATTTTAG
TTAATTTTATTCTAGATTATATATGATATGATCTTTCATTTCCATAAAACTAAAGTAAGTGTAAACCTAT
TCATTGTTTTAAAAATATCTCTTGCCAGTCACGTTACGTTATTAGTTATAGTTATTATAACATGTATTCA
CGAACGAAAATCGCCATTCGCCAGCTGCAGGAATTCGACCTCTAGCTTGAGGCATCAAATAAAACGAAAG
GCTCAGTCGAAAGACTGGGCCTTTCGTTTTATCTGTTGTTTGTCGGTGAACGCTCTCCTGAGTAGGACAA
ATCCGCCGCTCTAGCTAAGCAGAAGGCCATCCTGACGGATGGCCTTTTTGCGTTTCTACAAACTCTTGTT
AACTCTAGAGCTGCCTGCCGCGTTTCGGTGATGAAGATCTTCCCGATGATTAATTAATTCAGAACGCTCG
GTTGCCGCAACAAACAGACAATCTGGTCTGTTTGTATTATTTGACTTTATCTACAAGGTGTGGCATAATA
ACAAACAGACAATCTGGTCTGTTTGTATTATAGCTGTCACCGGATGTGCTTTCCGGTCTGATGAGTCCGT
GAGGACGAAACAGCCTCTACAAATAATTTTGTTTAATCGGCTGAAAGGTGGTGAACTACTATGAAAGGAG
AAGAACTTTTCACTGGAGTTGTCCCAATTCTTGTTGAATTAGATGGTGATGTTAATGGGCACAAATTTTC
TGTCAGTGGAGAGGGTGAAGGTGATGCAACATACGGAAAACTTACCCTTAAATTTATTTGCACTACTGGA
AAACTACCTGTTCCATGGCCAACACTTGTCACTACTTTCGCGTATGGTCTTCAATGCTTTGCGAGATACC
CAGATCATATGAAACAGCATGACTTTTTCAAGAGTGCCATGCCCGAAGGTTATGTACAGGAAAGAACTAT
ATTTTTCAAAGATGACGGGAACTACAAGACACGTGCTGAAGTCAAGTTTGAAGGTGATACCCTTGTTAAT
AGAATCGAGTTAAAAGGTATTGATTTTAAAGAAGATGGAAACATTCTTGGACACAAATTGGAATACAACT
ATAACTCACACAATGTATACATCATGGCAGACAAACAAAAGAATGGAATCAAAGTTAACTTCAAAATTAG
ACACAACATTGAAGATGGAAGCGTTCAACTAGCAGACCATTATCAACAAAATACTCCAATTGGCGATGGC
CCTGTCCTTTTACCAGACAACCATTACCTGTCCACACAATCTAAGCTTTCGAAAGATCCCAACGAAAAGA
GGGACCACATGGTCCTTCTTGAGTTTGTAACAGCTGCTGGGATTACACATGGCATGGATGAACTATACAA
ATACTAGTAAGCTTGCGGCCGCGTCGTGACTGGGAAAACCCTGGCGACTAGTCTTGGACTCCTGTTGATA
GATCCAGTAATGACCTCAGAACTCCATCTGGATTTGTTCAGAACGCTCGGTTGCCGCCGGGCGTTTTTTA
TTGGTGAGAATCCAGGGGTCCCCAATAATTACGATTTAAATTGGAGCTTAGTCGACAGCTAGCCGCATGC
AAGCTAATTCGGTGGAAACGAGGTCATCATTTCCTTCCGAAAAAACGGTTGCATTTAAATCTTACATATG
TAATACTTTCAAAGACTACATTTGTAAGATTTGATGTTTGTAGCGCCCGTCGGCTGAAAGGTGGTGAACT
ACTATGAGCCCGAAACGTCGTACCCAGGCAGAACGTGCAATGGAAACCCAGGGTAAACTGATTGCAGCAG
CACTGGGTGTTCTGCGTGAAAAAGGTTATGCAGGTTTTCGTATTGCAGATGTTCCGGGTGCAGCCGGTGT
TAGCCGTGGTGCACAGAGCCATCATTTTCCGACCAAACTGGAACTGCTGCTGGCAACCTTTGAATGGCTG
TATGAGCAGATTACCGAACGTAGCCGTGCACGTCTGGCAAAACTGAAACCGGAAGATGATGTTATTCAGC
AGATGCTGGATGATGCAGCAGAATTTTTTCTGGATGATGATTTTAGCATCGGCCTGGATCTGATTGTTGC
AGCAGATCGTGATCCGGCACTGCGTGAAGGTATTCAGCGTACCGTTGAACGTAATCGTTTTGTTGTTGAA
GATATGTGGCTGGGTGTGCTGGTGAGCCGTGGTCTGAGCCGTGATGATGCCGAAGATATTCTGTGGCTGA
TTTTTAACAGCGTTCGTGGTCTGGTAGTTCGTAGCCTGTGGCAGAAAGATAAAGAACGTTTTGAACGTGT
GCGTAATAGCACCCTGGAAATTGCACGTGAACGTTATGCAAAATTCAAACGTTGATAAGGATCCTAATTG
GTAACGAATCAGACAATTGACGGCGCGCAACGCAATTAATGTGAGTTAGGATCCTGAGCGCCGGTCGCTA
CCATTACCAGTTGGTCTGGTGTCAAAAATAATAATAACCGGGCAGGCCATGTCTGCCCGTATTTCGCGTA
AGGCGATCAGACCAGTTTTTAATTTGTGTGTTTCCATGTGTCCAGTTTGGAATACTCTTAACCTCATTGG
AAATCGCGGCATAATCACTGGTGGTATGATTGATGACCGCGTCAACAATGACCTTTATGCCATATTCTTC
AGCGGCTGCACACATTTCTTTAAATTCTTGTTCAGTACCTAAGTAACGGTTGCCAATTTGATACGATGTC
GGCTGATACAGCCAGTACCAGTTCGACATGCTTTTATCTCCTTGATTCCCTTCCTTTACTTGGTTAATCG
GAGATGTCTGAATGGCTGTATATCCTGCATCATGAATATCCTTCATATTGTGTTTTAACGTATTGAACGA
CCAATTCCATGCATGAAGAATGGTTCCGCTTTTGATCGACGGTGCTGTAAGCTCATTCGATTTGTTCGCC
GTTTCAGCACTCGCAGCCGCCGGTCCTGCCAGAACCAAATGAAACAGCAATAAAAATCCAGCGAATAACG
GCAGTAAAGAGGTTTTGAATCGTTTTGCAAACATTCTTGACACTCCTTATTTGATTTTTTGAAGACTTAC
TTCGGAGTCAAAAATCCCTCTTACTTCATTCTTCCGCTTCCTCCTTTCAAACCGATGTGAAGACTGGAGA
ATTTTGTTAATTCTTGAAGACGAAAGGGCCTCGTGATACGCCTATTTTTATAGGTTAATGTCATGATAAT
AATGGTTTCTTAGACGTCAGGTGGCACTTTTCGGGGAAATGTGCGCGGAACCCCTATTTGTTTATTTTTC
TAAATACATTCAAATATGTATCCGCTCATGAGACAATAACCCTGATAAATGCTTCAATAATATTGAAAAA
GGAAGAGTATGAGTATTCAACATTTCCGTGTCGCCCTTATTCCCTTTTTTGCGGCATTTTGCCTTCCTGT
TTTTGCTCACCCAGAAACGCTGGTGAAAGTAAAAGATGCTGAAGATCAGTTGGGTGCACGAGTGGGTTAC
ATCGAACTGGATCTCAACAGCGGTAAGATCCTTGAGAGTTTTCGCCCCGAAGAACGTTTTCCAATGATGA
GCACTTTTAAAGTTCTGCTATGTGGCGCGGTATTATCCCGTGTTGACGCCGGGCAAGAGCAACTCGGTCG
CCGCATACACTATTCTCAGAATGACTTGGTTGAGTACTCACCAGTCACAGAAAAGCATCTTACGGATGGC
ATGACAGTAAGAGAATTATGCAGTGCTGCCATAACCATGAGTGATAACACTGCGGCCAACTTACTTCTGA
CAACGATCGGAGGACCGAAGGAGCTAACCGCTTTTTTGCACAACATGGGGGATCATGTAACTCGCCTTGA
TCGTTGGGAACCGGAGCTGAATGAAGCCATACCAAACGACGAGCGTGACACCACGATGCCTGCAGCAATG
GCAACAACGTTGCGCAAACTATTAACTGGCGAACTACTTACTCTAGCTTCCCGGCAACAATTAATAGACT
GGATGGAGGCGGATAAAGTTGCAGGACCACTTCTGCGCTCGGCCCTTCCGGCTGGCTGGTTTATTGCTGA
TAAATCTGGAGCCGGTGAGCGTGGGTCGCGCGGTATCATTGCAGCACTGGGGCCAGATGGTAAGCCCTCC
CGTATCGTAGTTATCTACACGACGGGGAGTCAGGCAACTATGGATGAACGAAATAGACAGATCGCTGAGA
TAGGTGCCTCACTGATTAAGCATTGGTAACTGTCAGACCAAGTTTACTCATATATACTTTAGATTGATTT
AAAACTTCATTTTTAATTTAAAAGGATCTAGGTGAAGATCCTTTTGATAATCTCATGACCAAAATCCCTT
AACGTGAGTTTTCGTTCCACTGAGCGTCAGACCCCGTAGAAAAGATCAAAGGATCTTCTTGAGATCCTTT
TTTTCTGCGCGTAATCTGCTGCTTGCAAACAAAAAAACCACCGCTACCAGCGGTGGTTTGTTTGCCGGAT
CAAGAGCTACCAACTCTTTTTCCGAAGGTAACTGGCTTCAGCAGAGCGCAGATACCAAATACTGTCCTTC
TAGTGTAGCCGTAGTTAGGCCACCACTTCAAGAACTCTGTAGCACCGCCTACATACCTCGCTCTGCTAAT
CCTGTTACCAGTGGCTGCTGCCAGTGGCGATAAGTCGTGTCTTACCGGGTTGGACTCAAGACGATAGTTA
CCGGATAAGGCGCAGCGGTCGGGCTGAACGGGGGGTTCGTGCACACAGCCCAGCTTGGAGCGAACGACCT
ACACCGAACTGAGATACCTACAGCGTGAGCTATGAGAAAGCGCCACGCTTCCCGAAGGGAGAAAGGCGGA
CAGGTATCCGGTAAGCGGCAGGGTCGGAACAGGAGAGCGCACGAGGGAGCTTCCAGGGGGAAACGCCTGG
TATCTTTATAGTCCTGTCGGGTTTCGCCACCTCTGACTTGAGCGTCGATTTTTGTGATGCTCGTCAGGGG
GGCGGAGCCTATGGAAAAACGCCAGCAACGCGGCCCGACCTCGAGCTGGATACTTCCCGTCCGCCAGGGG
GACATGCCGGCGATGCTGAAGGTCGCGCGCATTCCCGATGAAGAGGCCGGTTACCGCCTGTTTGAGGATA
TAGTAATCTTTCTAAATAGCTTTGGATTGGAGGAGTATGGCCACTAATACTAAGTTCAGCTAATAAAAAA
ATTTGCTAAAGAACTCCAGCTGGATTTCACTGATGAGAATATCGTCGGAGATAAATATAATAATTCCACG
GACTATAGACTATACTAGTATACTCCGTCTACTGTACGATACACTTCCGCTCAGGTCCTTGTCCTTTAAC
GAGGATTGTTACGTACGCTAATGGCGTCAAAACAAAGACTCTAGACCTAGGCCTTAAGATCTGATCATAT
GCATCCGCGGGCCCGGGTTAACGCGTAATCCATGGATCAAGAGACAGGATGAGGATCGTTTCGCATGATT
GAACAAGATGGATTGCACGCAGGTTCTCCGGTGCCCTGAATGAACTGCAGAAAGAGCTGGTAGTTGGCGC
ACTGTTCGAAGAACTGCCGATGTCCAGTAAGATTCTTACTATGCTGGTTGAACCGGATGCTGGTAAAGCT
ACTTGGGTTGCTGCTTCTACTTATGGTACCGATACAACTACTGGTGAGGAAGTTAAAGGAGCTCTTAAAG
AAATCCACTTCAGTAGGTGGCCCGGCTCCATGCACCGCGACGCAACGCGGGGAGGCAGACAAGGTATAGG
GCGGCGCCTACAATCCATGCCAACCCGTTCCATGTGCTCGCCGAGGCGGTATAAATCGCCGTGACGATCA
GCGGTCCAATGATCGAAGTTAGGCTGGTAAGAGCCGCGAGCGATCCTTGAAGCTGTCCCTGATGGTCGTC
ATCTACCTGCCTGGACAGCATGGCCTGCAACGCGGGCATCCCGATGCCGCCGGAAGCGAGAAGAATCATA
ATGGGGAAGGCCATCCAGCCTCGCGTCGCGACTAAGAAAATGCCGTCAAATCCGCTCGCCATGACTTCAC
TAACGATGCCTTTGAAAATCTTCAAGTTCTTTTCTACTAATTCAAGGCGTGTCTCACCAGGTTTTTGGTT
TGCTCCGGCGCAAATGCAGACAATATCAGCATCCTTGCAGGGTATGTTTCTCTTTGATGTCTTTTTGTTT
GTGAAGTATTTCACATTTATATTGTGCAACACTTCACAAACTTTTGCAAGAGAAAAGTTTTGTCTGATTT
ATGAACAAAAAAGAAACCATCATTGATGGTTTCTTTCGGTAAGTCCCGTCTAGCCTTGCCCTCAATGGGG
AAGAGAACCGCTTAAGCCCGAGTCATTATATAAACCATTTAGCACGTAATCAAAGCCAGGCTGATTCTGA
CCGGGCACTTGGGCGCTGCCATTATTAAAAATCACTTTTGCGTTGGTTGTATCCGTGTCCGCAGGCAGCG
TCAGCGTGTAAATTCCGTCTGCATTTTTAGTCATTGGTTTTCCAGGCCAAGATCCGGTCAATTCAATTAC
TCGGCTCCCATCATGTTTATAGATATAAGCATTTCCTGGCTCCAATGATTCGGATTTTGATAGCCGATGG
TTTTGGCCGACGCTGGATCTCTTTTAACAAAACTGTATTTCTCGGTCCTCGTTACACCATCACTGTTCGT
TCCTTTTAACATGATGGTGTATGTTTTGCCAAATGGATCTCCTTTTCCGATTGTGAATTGATCTCCATCC
TTAAACGCCTGTCGTCTGGTCCATTATTGATTTGATAAACGGCTTTTGTTGTATTCGCATCTGCACGCAA
GGTAATCGTCAGTTGATCATTGAAAGAATGTGTTACACCTGTTTTGTAATTCTCAAGGAAAACATGAGGC
GCTTTTGCAATATCATCAGGATAAAGCACAGCTACAGACCTGGCATTGATCGTGCCTGTCAGTTTACCAT
CGTTCACTTGAAATGAACCCGCTCCAGCTTTATTGTCATACCTGCCATCAGGCAATTTTGTTGCCGTATT
GATAGAGACAGAGGATGAACCTGCATTTGCCAGCACAACGCCATGTGAGCCGCGCTGATTCATAAATATC
TGGTTGTTTCCATTCGGGTTCGAGAGTTCCTCAGGCTGTCCAGCCATCACATTGTGAAATCTATTGACCG
CAGTGATAGCCTGATCTTCAAATAAAGCACTCCCGCGATCGCCTATTTGGCTTTTCCCCGGGAACCTCAC
ACCATTTCCGCCTCCCTCAGGTCTGGAAAAGAAAAGAGGCG
Features (pLannotate 1.2.2; 25 found; start..end, strand, type, name):
    171..932     -  CDS            spc: S9AD_ENTFL - Also known as aad9 From Enterococcus faecalis (Streptococcus faecalis).
   1246..1332    +  terminator     rrnB T1 terminator: Escherichia coli rrnB; transcription terminator T1 from the E. coli rrnB gene
   1351..1378    +  terminator     rrnB T2 terminator: transcription terminator T2 from the E. coli rrnB gene
   1458..1478    +  terminator     lambda t0 terminator (fragment): minimal transcription terminator from phage lambda (Scholtissek and Grosse, 1987)
   1479..1506    +  protein_bind   CuO: CymR-binding P2 operator sequence from the p-cmt operon of Pseudomonas putida (Mullick et al., 2006) CymR
   1540..1567    +  protein_bind   CuO: CymR-binding P2 operator sequence from the p-cmt operon of Pseudomonas putida (Mullick et al., 2006) CymR
   1574..1623    +  misc_RNA       sTRSV HHRz: hammerhead ribozyme from the tobacco ringspot virus satellite RNA (Khvorova et al., 2003)
   1674..2381    +  CDS            GFPmut2: GFPmut2 is a basic (constitutively fluorescent) green fluorescent protein published in 1996, derived from Aequorea victoria. It is reported to be a very rapidly-maturing weak dimer.
   2402..2426    +  CDS            lacZα (fragment): LacZα fragment of β-galactosidase; lacZ fragment
   2437..2531    +  terminator     lambda t0 terminator: transcription terminator from phage lambda
   2734..3342    +  CDS            cymR: CYMR_PSEPU - Experimental evidence at transcript level: Swiss-Prot protein existence level 2. Involved in the repression of the cym and cmt operons which are responsible of the p-cymene degradation. From Pseudomonas putida (Arthrobacter siderocapsulatus).
   3488..4024    -  CDS            amyE (fragment): AMY_BACSU - Also known as amyA. Experimental evidence at protein level: Swiss-Prot protein existence level 1. From Bacillus subtilis (strain 168).
   4244..4348    +  promoter       AmpR promoter: bla
   4349..5206    +  CDS            bla: BLAT_ECOLX - Experimental evidence at protein level: Swiss-Prot protein existence level 1. TEM-type are the most prevalent beta-lactamases in enterobacteria; they hydrolyze the beta-lactam bond in susceptible beta-lactam antibiotics, thus conferring resistance to penicillins and cephalosporins. TEM-3 and TEM-4 are capable of hydrolyzing cefotaxime and ceftazidime. TEM-5 is capable of hydrolyzing ceftazidime. TEM-6 is capable of hydrolyzing ceftazidime and aztreonam. TEM-8/CAZ-2, TEM- 16/CAZ-7 and TEM-24/CAZ-6 are markedly active against ceftazidime. IRT- 4 shows resistance to beta-lactamase in
   5379..5967    +  rep_origin     ori: high-copy-number ColE1/pMB1/pBR322/pUC origin of replication
   5991..6080    +  CDS            str (fragment): STR_KLEPN - Protein inferred from homology: Swiss-Prot protein existence level 3. The aminoglycoside phosphotransferases achieve inactivation of their antibiotic substrates by phosphorylation. From Klebsiella pneumoniae.
   6147..6206    +  CDS            ENDON_BPT5 (fragment): Experimental evidence at transcript level: Swiss-Prot protein existence level 2. Endonuclease responsible for the single-chain interruptions (nicks) located at specific positions in the minus strand of the viral genome. From Escherichia phage T5 (Enterobacteria phage T5).
   6202..6303    +  CDS            RAF1 (fragment): RAF_YEAST - Experimental evidence at transcript level: Swiss-Prot protein existence level 2. Antagonizes transcriptional repression of recombinase FLP by REP1-REP2. May play a role in plasmid partitioning. From Saccharomyces cerevisiae (strain ATCC 204508 / S288c) (Baker's yeast).
   6435..6471    +  CDS            NeoR/KanR (fragment): aminoglycoside phosphotransferase confers resistance to neomycin, kanamycin, and G418 (Geneticin®)
   6482..6664    +  CDS            D20 (fragment): CAPSD_BPT5 - Experimental evidence at protein level: Swiss-Prot protein existence level 1. Major capsid protein that self-associates to form 120 hexamers and 11 pentamers, building the T=13 icosahedral capsid which about 860 Angstroms in diameter. Responsible for its self-assembly into a procapsid. The phage does not need to encode a separate scaffolfing protein because its capsid protein contains the delta domain that carries that function. The capsid gains its final stability through the reorganization of the subunits that takes place upon expansion. DNA encapsidation through the portal trig
   6665..6961    -  CDS            TcR (fragment): tetracycline efflux protein; tet; confers resistance to tetracycline
   6954..7106    -  CDS            ldh (fragment): LDH_MYCPN - Experimental evidence at protein level: Swiss-Prot protein existence level 1. Catalyzes the conversion of lactate to pyruvate. From Mycoplasma pneumoniae (strain ATCC 29342 / M129).
   7275..7523    -  CDS            amyE (fragment): AMY_BACSU - Also known as amyA. Experimental evidence at protein level: Swiss-Prot protein existence level 1. From Bacillus subtilis (strain 168).
   7526..7708    -  CDS            amyE (fragment): AMY_BACSU - Also known as amyA. Experimental evidence at protein level: Swiss-Prot protein existence level 1. From Bacillus subtilis (strain 168).
   7714..8229    -  CDS            amyE (fragment): AMY_BACSU - Also known as amyA. Experimental evidence at protein level: Swiss-Prot protein existence level 1. From Bacillus subtilis (strain 168).
