[The description below was written by a language model from this plasmid's Addgene catalogue record and pLannotate feature annotations shown in this document.]
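Description:
pLG371 is an 8.2 kb bacterial expression plasmid built on the pLG166 backbone that carries a cuminic acid-inducible reporter system. It is propagated in E. coli at high copy from a ColE1/pUC-type origin and selected with ampicillin through the bla (TEM β-lactamase) gene and its native promoter. The feature table also shows fragments of the Bacillus subtilis amyE gene on either side of the payload, together with a spectinomycin resistance gene (spc/aad9 from Enterococcus faecalis). This layout is characteristic of vectors that integrate by double crossover at the amyE locus of the B. subtilis chromosome, with spectinomycin selecting integrants, although the catalogue entry does not state this explicitly.

The payload lies between the amyE arms. Upstream rrnB T1/T2 terminators and a lambda t0 fragment insulate the cassette from read-through. They are followed by a promoter region, recorded as Pspank(C), that contains two CuO operators, the binding sites for the CymR repressor from the Pseudomonas putida p-cmt operon. An sTRSV hammerhead ribozyme sits downstream. Such self-cleaving ribozymes are commonly used as insulators that standardise the 5′ end of the transcript. It precedes the gfpmut2 coding sequence, a rapidly maturing green fluorescent protein, which ends at a lambda t0 terminator. A separate cymR gene supplies the repressor, but its promoter is not annotated. CymR bound to the CuO sites should block transcription until cuminic acid releases it, so GFP fluorescence reports induction. Several short annotated fragments in the backbone (TcR, NeoR/KanR, phage T5, yeast and others) look like incidental matches or cloning remnants rather than functional parts. The plasmid serves as a characterised inducible sensor and reporter module.
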