Addgene plasmid #128410: pLG371
Purpose: Cuminic acid-inducible system
Depositing lab: Christopher Voigt. Depositing organization: Massachusetts Institute of Technology. Publication: Resilient living materials built by printing bacterial spores. Gonzalez LM, Mukhitov N, Voigt CA. Nat Chem Biol. 2019 Dec 2. pii: 10.1038/s41589-019-0412-5. doi: 10.1038/s41589-019-0412-5. PubMed 31792444.
Backbone
  Vector backbone: pLG166
  Vector type: Bacterial Expression
Growth in bacteria
  Bacterial resistance: Ampicillin, 100 μg/mL
  Growth temperature: 37°C
  Growth strain: DH5alpha
  Copy number: High Copy
Gene/Insert
  Gene/Insert name: gfpmut2
  Species: Synthetic
  Entrez Gene: NEWENTRY
  Promoter: Pspank(C)
  Cloning method: Gateway Cloning
  Sequencing primers: 5′ caaatccgccgctctagctaag; 3′ ttcagcacgtgtcttgtagttccc
Terms and licenses: Academic/Nonprofit Terms; Industry Terms: Not Available to Industry
How to cite: pLG371 was a gift from Christopher Voigt (Addgene plasmid # 128410 ; http://n2t.net/addgene:128410 ; RRID:Addgene_128410)
